>Addgene plasmid #181814 | pcDNA3.1-Muc5b D1 (murine) with cleavable His tag | addgene full sequence | sequence record 355108 | Addgene NGS Result
GATGCCGCATAGTTAAGCCAGTATCTGCTCCCTGCTTGTGTGTTGGAGGTCACTGAGTAGTGCGCGAGCA
AAATTTAAGCTACAACAAGGCAAGGCTTGACCGACAATTGCATGAAGAATCTGCTTAGGGTTAGGCGTTT
TGCGCTGCTTCGCGATGTACGGGCCAGATATACGCGTTGACATTGATTATTGACTAGTTATTAATAGTAA
TCAATTACGGGGTCATTAGTTCATAGCCCATATATGGAGTTCCGCGTTACATAACTTACGGTAAATGGCC
CGCCTGGCTGACCGCCCAACGACCCCCGCCCATTGACGTCAATAATGACGTATGTTCCCATAGTAACGCC
AATAGGGACTTTCCATTGACGTCAATGGGTGGAGTATTTACGGTAAACTGCCCACTTGGCAGTACATCAA
GTGTATCATATGCCAAGTACGCCCCCTATTGACGTCAATGACGGTAAATGGCCCGCCTGGCATTATGCCC
AGTACATGACCTTATGGGACTTTCCTACTTGGCAGTACATCTACGTATTAGTCATCGCTATTACCATGGT
GATGCGGTTTTGGCAGTACATCAATGGGCGTGGATAGCGGTTTGACTCACGGGGATTTCCAAGTCTCCAC
CCCATTGACGTCAATGGGAGTTTGTTTTGGCACCAAAATCAACGGGACTTTCCAAAATGTCGTAACAACT
CCGCCCCATTGACGCAAATGGGCGGTAGGCGTGTACGGTGGGAGGTCTATATAAGCAGAGCTCTCTGGCT
AACTAGAGAACCCACTGCTTACTGGCTTATCGAAATTAATACGACTCACTATAGGGAGACCCAAGCTGGC
TAGCGTTTAAACTTAAGCTTGGTACCGAGCTCGGATCCATGAGGAGGTGCAACAGCGGCTCCGGGCCGCC
GCCGTCGCTGCTGCTGCTGTTGCTGTGGCTGCTCGCGGTTCCCGGCGCTAACGCGGCCCCGATATCCTCA
TCCACAAGGCATGTCACCTTCATCCCACCTATCACTGTCTTCCCTAGCATGAGCGCCTTACACCTGGCAC
ACAATGGGAGAGTGTGCAGCACGTGGGGTGACTTCCATTACAAGACCTTTGATGGTGACGTGTTCCGCTT
CCCTGGCCTCTGTAACTATGTCTTCTCTTCACACTGCGGGGCCACCTACGAGGACTTCAACATCCAACTG
CGTCGTGGTCTTGAGGGTTCCAGGCCCACAGTCACCTATGTGCTCCTCAGGGCCCAGGGGCTGGTGATTG
AGCTGTCCAATGGCTCTGTCCTGGTGAATGGACATCGGGAGAAGCTGCCCTACAGTCGTGCAGGTCTCCT
GATGGAGAAGAGCAGTGGCTATGTGAAAATCAGCATCCGCCTAGTCCTCACCTTCCTGTGGAATGAAGAA
GACAGCGCCCTGCTGGAGCTGGACTCCAAATACATCAACCAGACGTGTGGGCTGTGCGGTGACTTCAACG
GGCTCCCAGCTGTCAGTGAGTTCTACACCCACAACACTAGGCTGACCCCTGTGCAGTTTGGAAACTTGCA
GAAGCTGGATGGTCCTACAGAGCAGTGCCAGGATGTCCTACCCTCAGCTGTCAGCAACTGCACAGATACG
GAGGACATCTGCCGTCGCACCCTGCTTGGTCCTGCCTTTGACAAGTGCACCGCTCTGGTAGATGTCAGCA
TGTACTTGGATGCCTGTGTCCAGGACCTGTGCCGCTGTCCCACCTGCCCATGTGCCACTTTTGCCGAATA
TTCCCGCCAGTGTGCCCACGCAGGGGGCTACCCACAGAACTGGAGGCATCCTGATCTCTGCAATTGGACA
TGCCCTTTCAACATGGAATACCGAGAGTGCAGTTCACCCTGTGTGGATACCTGCTCTAACCCCCAGCGCT
CTCAACTCTGCGAGGACCACTGCATGGATGGCTGCTTCTGTCCCCCAGGAACTGTGCTGGACGATGTCAG
ACACTTGGGATGCCTGCCCCTGGAGCAGTGCCACTGTACACACGGTGGCCGAATTTATGCCCCTGGAGAG
TCCTTCAACACCAGCTGTAGGTCCTGCACCTGCTTCGGAGGACTGTGGAAGTGCAAAGACCTGCCATGCC
CTGAGAATCTCTATTTCCAGGGACATCATCATCACCATCACTGAGAATTCTGCAGATATCCAGCACAGTG
GCGGCCGCTCGAGTCTAGAGGGCCCGTTTAAACCCGCTGATCAGCCTCGACTGTGCCTTCTAGTTGCCAG
CCATCTGTTGTTTGCCCCTCCCCCGTGCCTTCCTTGACCCTGGAAGGTGCCACTCCCACTGTCCTTTCCT
AATAAAATGAGGAAATTGCATCGCATTGTCTGAGTAGGTGTCATTCTATTCTGGGGGGTGGGGTGGGGCA
GGACAGCAAGGGGGAGGATTGGGAAGACAATAGCAGGCATGCTGGGGATGCGGTGGGCTCTATGGCTTCT
GAGGCGGAAAGAACCAGCTGGGGCTCTAGGGGGTATCCCC
[124 nt withheld, positions 2491-2614]
C
[91 nt withheld, positions 2616-2706]
A
[49 nt withheld, positions 2708-2756]
CCTTTGACGTTGGAGTCCACGTTCTTT
[37 nt withheld, positions 2784-2820]
ACCCTATCTCGGTCTATTCTTTTGATTTATAAGGGATTTTGCCGATTTCGGCCTATTGGTTAAAAAATGA
GCTGATTTAACAAAAATTTAACGCGAATTAATTCTGTGGAATGTGTGTCAGTTAGGGTGTGGAAAGTCCC
CAGGCTCCCCAGCAGGCAGAAGTATGCAAAGCATGCATCTCAATTAGTCAGCAACCAGGTGTGGAAAGTC
CCCAGGCTCCCCAGCAGGCAGAAGTATGCAAAGCATGCATCTCAATTAGTCAGCAACCATAGTCCCGCCC
CTAACTCCGCCCATCCCGCCCCTAACTCCGCCCAGTTCCGCCCATTCTCCGCCCCATGGCTGACTAATTT
TTTTTATTTATGCAGAGGCCGAGGCCGCCTCTGCCTCTGAGCTATTCCAGAAGTAGTGAGGAGGCTTTTT
TGGAGGCCTAGGCTTTTGCAAAAAGCTCCCGGGAGCTTGTATATCCATTTTCGGATCTGATCAAGAGACA
GGATGAGGATCGTTTCGCATGATTGAACAAGATGGATTGCACGCAGGTTCTCCGGCCGCTTGGGTGGAGA
GGCTATTCGGCTATGACTGGGCACAACAGACAATCGGCTGCTCTGATGCCGCCGTGTTCCGGCTGTCAGC
GCAGGGGCGCCCGGTTCTTTTTGTCAAGACCGACCTGTCCGGTGCCCTGAATGAACTGCAGGACGAGGCA
GCGCGGCTATCGTGGCTGGCCACGACGGGCGTTCCTTGCGCAGCTGTGCTCGACGTTGTCACTGAAGCGG
GAAGGGACTGGCTGCTATTGGGCGAAGTGCCGGGGCAGGATCTCCTGTCATCTCACCTTGCTCCTGCCGA
GAAAGTATCCATCATGGCTGATGCAATGCGGCGGCTGCATACGCTTGATCCGGCTACCTGCCCATTCGAC
CACCAAGCGAAACATCGCATCGAGCGAGCACGTACTCGGATGGAAGCCGGTCTTGTCGATCAGGATGATC
TGGACGAAGAGCATCAGGGGCTCGCGCCAGCCGAACTGTTCGCCAGGCTCAAGGCGCGCATGCCCGACGG
CGAGGATCTCGTCGTGACCCATGGCGATGCCTGCTTGCCGAATATCATGGTGGAAAATGGCCGCTTTTCT
GGATTCATCGACTGTGGCCGGCTGGGTGTGGCGGACCGCTATCAGGACATAGCGTTGGCTACCCGTGATA
TTGCTGAAGAGCTTGGCGGCGAATGGGCTGACCGCTTCCTCGTGCTTTACGGTATCGCCGCTCCCGATTC
GCAGCGCATCGCCTTCTATCGCCTTCTTGACGAGTTCTTCTGAGCGGGACTCTGGGGTTCGAAATGACCG
ACCAAGCGACGCCCAACCTGCCATCACGAGATTTCGATTCCACCGCCGCCTTCTATGAAAGGTTGGGCTT
CGGAATCGTTTTCCGGGACGCCGGCTGGATGATCCTCCAGCGCGGGGATCTCATGCTGGAGTTCTTCGCC
CACCCCAACTTGTTTATTGCAGCTTATAATGGTTACAAATAAAGCAATAGCATCACAAATTTCACAAATA
AAGCATTTTTTTCACTGCATTCTAGTTGTGGTTTGTCCAAACTCATCAATGTATCTTATCATGTCTGTAT
ACCGTCGACCTCTAGCTAGAGCTTGGCGTAATCATGGTCATAGCTGTTTCCTGTGTGAAATTGTTATCCG
CTCACAATTCCACACAACATACGAGCCGGAAGCATAAAGTGTAAAGCCTGGGGTGCCTAATGAGTGAGCT
AACTCACATTAATTGCGTTGCGCTCACTGCCCGCTTTCCAGTCGGGAAACCTGTCGTGCCAGCTGCATTA
ATGAATCGGCCAACGCGCGGGGAGAGGCGGTTTGCGTATTGGGCGCTCTTCCGCTTCCTCGCTCACTGAC
TCGCTGCGCTCGGTCGTTCGGCTGCGGCGAGCGGTATCAGCTCACTCAAAGGCGGTAATACGGTTATCCA
CAGAATCAGGGGATAACGCAGGAAAGAACATGTGAGCAAAAGGCCAGCAAAAGGCCAGGAACCGTAAAAA
GGCCGCGTTGCTGGCGTTTTTCCATAGGCTCCGCCCCCCTGACGAGCATCACAAAAATCGACGCTCAAGT
CAGAGGTGGCGAAACCCGACAGGACTATAAAGATACCAGGCGTTTCCCCCTGGAAGCTCCCTCGTGCGCT
CTCCTGTTCCGACCCTGCCGCTTACCGGATACCTGTCCGCCTTTCTCCCTTCGGGAAGCGTGGCGCTTTC
TCATAGCTCACGCTGTAGGTATCTCAGTTCGGTGTAGGTCGTTCGCTCCAAGCTGGGCTGTGTGCACGAA
CCCCCCGTTCAGCCCGACCGCTGCGCCTTATCCGGTAACTATCGTCTTGAGTCCAACCCGGTAAGACACG
ACTTATCGCCACTGGCAGCAGCCACTGGTAACAGGATTAGCAGAGCGAGGTATGTAGGCGGTGCTACAGA
GTTCTTGAAGTGGTGGCCTAACTACGGCTACACTAGAAGAACAGTATTTGGTATCTGCGCTCTGCTGAAG
CCAGTTACCTTCGGAAAAAGAGTTGGTAGCTCTTGATCCGGCAAACAAACCACCGCTGGTAGCGGTGGTT
TTTTTGTTTGCAAGCAGCAGATTACGCGCAGAAAAAAAGGATCTCAAGAAGATCCTTTGATCTTTTCTAC
GGGGTCTGACGCTCAGTGGAACGAAAACTCACGTTAAGGGATTTTGGTCATGAGATTATCAAAAAGGATC
TTCACCTAGATCCTTTTAAATTAAAAATGAAGTTTTAAATCAATCTAAAGTATATATGAGTAAACTTGGT
CTGACAGTTACCAATGCTTAATCAGTGAGGCACCTATCTCAGCGATCTGTCTATTTCGTTCATCCATAGT
TGCCTGACTCCCCGTCGTGTAGATAACTACGATACGGGAGGGCTTACCATCTGGCCCCAGTGCTGCAATG
ATACCGCGAGACCCACGCTCACCGGCTCCAGATTTATCAGCAATAAACCAGCCAGCCGGAAGGGCCGAGC
GCAGAAGTGGTCCTGCAACTTTATCCGCCTCCATCCAGTCTATTAATTGTTGCCGGGAAGCTAGAGTAAG
TAGTTCGCCAGTTAATAGTTTGCGCAACGTTGTTGCCATTGCTACAGGCATCGTGGTGTCACGCTCGTCG
TTTGGTATGGCTTCATTCAGCTCCGGTTCCCAACGATCAAGGCGAGTTACATGATCCCCCATGTTGTGCA
AAAAAGCGGTTAGCTCCTTCGGTCCTCCGATCGTTGTCAGAAGTAAGTTGGCCGCAGTGTTATCACTCAT
GGTTATGGCAGCACTGCATAATTCTCTTACTGTCATGCCATCCGTAAGATGCTTTTCTGTGACTGGTGAG
TACTCAACCAAGTCATTCTGAGAATAGTGTATGCGGCGACCGAGTTGCTCTTGCCCGGCGTCAATACGGG
ATAATACCGCGCCACATAGCAGAACTTTAAAAGTGCTCATCATTGGAAAACGTTCTTCGGGGCGAAAACT
CTCAAGGATCTTACCGCTGTTGAGATCCAGTTCGATGTAACCCACTCGTGCACCCAACTGATCTTCAGCA
TCTTTTACTTTCACCAGCGTTTCTGGGTGAGCAAAAACAGGAAGGCAAAATGCCGCAAAAAAGGGAATAA
GGGCGACACGGAAATGTTGAATACTCATACTCTTCCTTTTTCAATATTATTGAAGCATTTATCAGGGTTA
TTGTCTCATGAGCGGATACATATTTGAATGTATTTAGAAAAATAAACAAATAGGGGTTCCGCGCACATTT
CCCCGAAAAGTGCCACCTGACGTCGACGGATCGGGAGATCTCCCGATCCCCTATGGTGCACTCTCAGTAC
AATCTGCTCT
Features (pLannotate 1.2.2; 21 found; start..end, strand, type, name):
    179..558     +  enhancer       CMV enhancer: human cytomegalovirus immediate early enhancer
    559..762     +  promoter       CMV promoter: human cytomegalovirus (CMV) immediate early promoter
    758..791     +  LTR            5' LTR (truncated) (fragment): truncated 5' long terminal repeat (LTR) from HIV-1
    807..825     +  promoter       T7 promoter: promoter for bacteriophage T7 RNA polymerase
    879..980     +  CDS            QSOX1 (fragment): QSOX1_HUMAN - Also known as QSCN6 From Homo sapiens (Human).
    966..2123    +  CDS            MUC5B (fragment): MUC5B_HUMAN - Also known as MUC5. Experimental evidence at protein level: Swiss-Prot protein existence level 1. Gel-forming mucin that is thought to contribute to the lubricating and viscoelastic properties of whole saliva and cervical mucus. From Homo sapiens (Human).
   2221..2445    +  polyA_signal   bGH poly(A) signal: bovine growth hormone polyadenylation signal
   2449..2470    +  promoter       SV40 promoter (fragment): SV40 enhancer and early promoter
   2491..2919    +  rep_origin     f1 ori (sequence partly withheld): f1 bacteriophage origin of replication; arrow indicates direction of (+) strand synthesis
   2933..3262    +  promoter       SV40 promoter: SV40 enhancer and early promoter
   3329..4120    +  CDS            neo: KKA2_KLEPN - Also known as kan, nptII. Experimental evidence at protein level: Swiss-Prot protein existence level 1. Resistance to kanamycin, neomycin, paromomycin, ribostamycin, butirosin and gentamicin B. From Klebsiella pneumoniae.
   4144..4302    +  CDS            ble (fragment): BLE_KLEPN - Experimental evidence at protein level: Swiss-Prot protein existence level 1. Binding protein with a strong affinity to the bleomycin family of antibiotics. Binds to CL990; an antimitotic-antibiotic compound. From Klebsiella pneumoniae.
   4297..4418    +  polyA_signal   SV40 poly(A) signal: SV40 polyadenylation signal
   4491..4507    -  protein_bind   lac operator: The lac repressor binds to the lac operator to inhibit transcription in E. coli. This inhibition can be relieved by adding lactose or isopropyl-β-D-thiogalactopyranoside (IPTG). lac repressor encoded by lacI
   4515..4545    -  promoter       lac promoter: promoter for the E. coli lac operon
   4560..4581    -  protein_bind   CAP binding site: CAP binding activates transcription in the presence of cAMP. E. coli catabolite activator protein
   4594..4686    -  CDS            lacI (fragment): lac repressor; lacI; The lac repressor binds to the lac operator to inhibit transcription in E. coli. This inhibition can be relieved by adding lactose or isopropyl-β-D-thiogalactopyranoside (IPTG).
   4869..5457    -  rep_origin     ori: high-copy-number ColE1/pMB1/pBR322/pUC origin of replication
   5628..6488    -  CDS            AmpR: β-lactamase; bla; confers resistance to ampicillin, carbenicillin, and related antibiotics
   6489..6593    -  promoter       AmpR promoter: bla
   6652..24      -  misc_feature   bom (fragment) (across the origin): basis of mobility region from pBR322
