[The description below was written by a language model from this plasmid's Addgene catalogue record and pLannotate feature annotations shown in this document.]
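Description:
pcDNA3.1-Muc5b D1 (murine) with cleavable His tag is a 6,680 nt mammalian expression plasmid built on the pcDNA3.1 backbone. It carries residues 50–426 of mouse mucin 5b, corresponding to the D1 domain. It is propagated in E. coli through a high-copy ColE1/pUC-type origin with ampicillin selection from the β-lactamase gene. An f1 origin is also present. For mammalian cells, the backbone supplies a neomycin/kanamycin phosphotransferase gene driven by the SV40 early promoter and terminated by an SV40 polyadenylation signal, which would permit G418 selection of stable lines.

The insert is transcribed from the human CMV immediate-early enhancer and promoter and terminated by the bovine growth hormone polyadenylation signal. A T7 promoter lies just upstream of the coding region. The annotation software labelled the mucin segment by homology to human MUC5B, but the catalogue record identifies it as the murine sequence. Immediately before it, and slightly overlapping it, is a short fragment matching human QSOX1. Its position at the start of the open reading frame suggests a leader or secretion signal, though the record does not state its role. According to the catalogue, the C-terminus of the insert carries a TEV protease site followed by a 6xHis tag; these were not annotated separately in the feature table. The depositor notes that an earlier design, with an N-terminal His tag followed by a TEV site, was not cleaved by the protease, which prompted this C-terminal arrangement.

The construct is intended for producing the Muc5b D1 domain in mammalian cells, with affinity purification and optional tag removal. It was deposited with a study of mucin as a copper-binding chaperone.
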