Addgene plasmid #181814: pcDNA3.1-Muc5b D1 (murine) with cleavable His tag
Purpose: Expresses murine Muc5b D1 with cleavable His tag, residues 50-426
Depositing lab: Deborah Fass. Depositing organization: Weizmann Institute of Science. Publication: Intestinal mucin is a chaperone of multivalent copper. Reznik N, Gallo AD, Rush KW, Javitt G, Fridmann-Sirkis Y, Ilani T, Nairner NA, Fishilevich S, Gokhman D, Chacon KN, Franz KJ, Fass D. Cell. 2022 Oct 27;185(22):4206-4215.e11. doi: 10.1016/j.cell.2022.09.021. Epub 2022 Oct 6. PubMed 36206754.
Backbone
  Vector backbone: pcDNA3.1
  Vector type: Mammalian Expression
Growth in bacteria
  Bacterial resistance: Ampicillin, 100 μg/mL
  Growth temperature: 37°C
  Growth strain: DH5alpha
  Copy number: High Copy
Gene/Insert
  Gene/Insert name: Muc5b D1 (alt name: Mucin 5b D1)
  Species: M. musculus (mouse)
  GenBank ID: NM_028801.2
  Entrez Gene: Muc5b (a.k.a. 2300002I04Rik, A130042M24, AV085033, MUC5, MUC9, mucin 5b)
  Promoter: CMV
  Tag / fusion protein: TEV cleavage site followed by 6xHistidine tag (C terminal on insert)
  Cloning method: Unknown
  Sequencing primers: 5′ CGCAAATGGGCGGTAGGCGTG; 3′ TAGAAGGCACAGTCGAGG
Terms and licenses: Academic/Nonprofit Terms; Industry Terms: Not Available to Industry
Depositor comments: 6XHistidine tag on the N' terminal side followed by a TEV cleavage site was not cleaved by TEV when tested. Therefore, this version of 6xHistidine tag on the C' terminal side was used. Please visit https://www.biorxiv.org/content/10.1101/2022.01.02.474741v1 for bioRxiv preprint.
How to cite: pcDNA3.1-Muc5b D1 (murine) with cleavable His tag was a gift from Deborah Fass (Addgene plasmid # 181814 ; http://n2t.net/addgene:181814 ; RRID:Addgene_181814)
